Addgene plasmid #54461: LI C-D 1-10GFP
Depositing lab: Martin Parniske. Depositing organization: Ludwig-Maximilians-Universitaet Muenchen (LMU). Publication: A modular plasmid assembly kit for multigene expression, gene silencing and silencing rescue in plants. Binder A, Lambert J, Morbitzer R, Popp C, Ott T, Lahaye T, Parniske M. PLoS One. 2014 Feb 13;9(2):e88218. doi: 10.1371/journal.pone.0088218. eCollection 2014. PubMed 24551083.
Backbone
  Vector backbone: pUC57 (Gent)
  Backbone manufacturer: Parniske lab
  Vector type: cloning vector
Growth in bacteria
  Bacterial resistance: Gentamicin, 10 μg/mL
  Growth temperature: 37°C
  Growth strain: DH5alpha
  Copy number: High Copy
Gene/Insert
  Gene/Insert name: superfolder GFP 1-10 domain
  Species: Synthetic
  Cloning method: Unknown
  Sequencing primers: 5′ M13-F20; 3′ M13Rev
Terms and licenses: Academic/Nonprofit Terms; Industry Terms: Not Available to Industry
Depositor comments: Please note this plasmid contains super-folder GFP and shows noticeable background fluorescence.
How to cite: LI C-D 1-10GFP was a gift from Martin Parniske (Addgene plasmid # 54461 ; http://n2t.net/addgene:54461 ; RRID:Addgene_54461)
