[The description below was written by a language model from this plasmid's Addgene catalogue record and pLannotate feature annotations shown in this document.]
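Description:
LI C-D 1-10GFP is a small (about 3.1 kb) bacterial cloning vector built on a gentamicin-resistant derivative of pUC57. It is one of the parts in a modular plasmid assembly kit for multigene expression, gene silencing and silencing rescue in plants. The "LI" and "C-D" in its name presumably refer to its assembly level and its position in the kit's scheme, but the record does not define these terms, and the cloning method is listed as unknown. The plasmid replicates in E. coli from a high-copy ColE1/pUC-type origin. Selection is by gentamicin, conferred by the aacC1 acetyltransferase gene, which lies downstream of a class 1 integron Pc promoter. Short remnants of rop, bom and lacI were also annotated and are backbone leftovers rather than functional elements.

The insert is a synthetic sequence encoding the superfolder GFP 1-10 domain. This is the large fragment of split GFP, made up of the first ten beta strands, and it becomes fluorescent when complemented by the short strand-11 peptide. The automated annotation labels this roughly 640 bp region as a fragment of an EGFP variant, which simply reflects sequence similarity among Aequorea-derived GFPs. The insert sits in the pUC lacZα region, downstream of the lac promoter, operator and CAP site, and is flanked by standard M13 sequencing primer sites. No plant promoter or terminator is annotated, which fits a promoterless building block meant to be combined with other kit modules into plant expression constructs, for instance for split-GFP complementation assays. The depositor notes that this superfolder-based fragment shows noticeable background fluorescence, which should be considered when interpreting signals.
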