Features (pLannotate 1.2.2; 11 found; start..end, strand, type, name):
    493..528     +  CDS            rop (fragment): Rop protein, which maintains plasmids at low copy number; rop
    630..729     +  misc_feature   bom (fragment): basis of mobility region from pBR322
    735..892     -  CDS            lacZα (fragment): LacZα fragment of β-galactosidase; lacZ fragment
    926..1564    -  CDS            (3-F)Tyr-EGFP (fragment): (3-F)Tyr-EGFP is a basic (constitutively fluorescent) green fluorescent protein published in 2004, derived from Aequorea victoria.
   1680..1696    -  protein_bind   lac operator: The lac repressor binds to the lac operator to inhibit transcription in E. coli. This inhibition can be relieved by adding lactose or isopropyl-β-D-thiogalactopyranoside (IPTG). lac repressor encoded by lacI
   1704..1734    -  promoter       lac promoter: promoter for the E. coli lac operon
   1749..1770    -  protein_bind   CAP binding site: CAP binding activates transcription in the presence of cAMP. E. coli catabolite activator protein
   1783..1875    -  CDS            lacI (fragment): lac repressor; lacI; The lac repressor binds to the lac operator to inhibit transcription in E. coli. This inhibition can be relieved by adding lactose or isopropyl-β-D-thiogalactopyranoside (IPTG).
   2058..2646    -  rep_origin     ori: high-copy-number ColE1/pMB1/pBR322/pUC origin of replication
   2761..2789    +  promoter       Pc promoter: intI1 (promoter lies within the coding sequence); class 1 integron promoter
   2978..376     +  CDS            aacC1 (across the origin): AACC1_PSEAI - Experimental evidence at protein level: Swiss-Prot protein existence level 1. Responsible for gentamicin resistance and has a limited substrate range. From Pseudomonas aeruginosa.
>Addgene plasmid #54461 | LI C-D 1-10GFP | depositor full sequence | sequence record 84674 | Full Sequence
CGACGTAGCCACCTACTCCCAACATCAGCCGGACTCCGATTACCTCGGGAACTTGCTCCGTAGTAAGACA
TTCATCGCGCTTGCTGCCTTCGACCAAGAAGCGGTTGTTGGCGCTCTCGCGGCTTACGTTCTGCCCAGGT
TTGAGCAGCCGCGTAGTGAGATCTATATCTATGATCTCGCAGTCTCCGGCGAGCACCGGAGGCAGGGCAT
TGCCACCGCGCTCATCAATCTCCTCAAGCATGAGGCCAACGCGCTTGGTGCTTATGTGATCTACGTGCAA
GCAGATTACGGTGACGATCCCGCAGTGGCTCTCTATACAAAGTTGGGCATACGGGAAGAAGTGATGCACT
TTGATATCGACCCAAGTACCGCCACCTAACAATTCGTTCAAGCCGAGATCGGCTTCCCGGCCGCGGAGTT
GTTCGGTAAATTGTCACAACGCCGCTCATGACATTAACCTATAAAAATAGGCGTATCACGAGGCCCTTTT
GTCTCGCGCGTTTCGGTGATGACGGTGAAAACCTCTGACACATGCAGCTCCCGGAGAAGGTCACAGCTTG
TCTGTAAGCGGATGCCGGGAGCAGACAAGCCCGTCAGGGCGCGTCAGCGGGTGTTGGCGGGTGTCGGGGC
TGGCTTAACTATGCGGCATCAGAGCAGATTGTACTGAGAGTGCACCATATGCGGTGTGAAATACCGCACA
GATGCGTAAGGAGAAAATACCGCATCAGGCGCCATTCGCCATTCAGGCTGCGCAACTGTTGGGAAGGGCG
ATCGGTGCGGGCCTCTTCGCTATTACGCCAGCTGGCGAAAGGGGGATGTGCTGCAAGGCGATTAAGTTGG
GTAACGCCAGGGTTTTCCCAGTCACGACGTTGTAAAACGACGGCCAGTGAATTCGAGCTCGGTACCTCGT
AGGTCTCTCCTTTCACTTTTCGTTAGGGTCCTTGGAGAGCACAGTCTGTGTAGAGAGGTAGTGGTTGTCA
GGGAGGAGGACAGGTCCGTCACCGATAGGGGTGTTCTGCTGGTAATGGTCGGCGAGCTGAACAGAACCGT
CCTCGACGTTGTGCCTAACAGTGAAGTTGGCCTTGATTCCGTTCTTCTGCTTGTCAGCTGTGATGTACAC
GTTATGGGAGTTGAAGTTGTATTCGAGCTTGTGACCGAGGATGTTACCGTCCTCCTTGAAGTCGGTTCCC
TTGAGTTCGATACGGTTCACGAGAGTGTCACCCTCGAACTTCACGACGGCCCTTGTCTTGTACTTTCCGT
CGTCCTTGAAAGAGATTGTACGTTCCTGGACGTAGCCCTCAGGCATAGCACTCTTGAAGAAGTCATGCTG
CTTCATGTGGTCAGGGTAACGAGAGAAGCACTGAACACCGTAGGTGAGGGTAGTAACGAGAGTAGGCCAA
GGCACAGGGAGCTTGCCTGTGGTGCAGATGAACTTGAGTGTGAGCTTTCCGATGGTAGCGTCGCCTTCTC
CCTCTCCCCTGACGGAGAACTTATGACCGTTAACGTCGCCGTCGAGTTCCACGAGGATAGGCACAACACC
AGTGAAGAGTTCTTCGCCCTTAGACACCATGGTGTGAGACCATCGAATGCATCTAGATATCGGATCCCGG
GCCCGTCGACTGCAGAGGCCTGCATGCAAGCTTGGCGTAATCATGGTCATAGCTGTTTCCTGTGTGAAAT
TGTTATCCGCTCACAATTCCACACAACATACGAGCCGGAAGCATAAAGTGTAAAGCCTGGGGTGCCTAAT
GAGTGAGCTAACTCACATTAATTGCGTTGCGCTCACTGCCCGCTTTCCAGTCGGGAAACCTGTCGTGCCA
GCTGCATTAATGAATCGGCCAACGCGCGGGGAGAGGCGGTTTGCGTATTGGGCGCTCTTCCGCTTCCTCG
CTCACTGACTCGCTGCGCTCGGTCGTTCGGCTGCGGCGAGCGGTATCAGCTCACTCAAAGGCGGTAATAC
GGTTATCCACAGAATCAGGGGATAACGCAGGAAAGAACATGTGAGCAAAAGGCCAGCAAAAGGCCAGGAA
CCGTAAAAAGGCCGCGTTGCTGGCGTTTTTCCATAGGCTCCGCCCCCCTGACGAGCATCACAAAAATCGA
CGCTCAAGTCAGAGGTGGCGAAACCCGACAGGACTATAAAGATACCAGGCGTTTCCCCCTGGAAGCTCCC
TCGTGCGCTCTCCTGTTCCGACCCTGCCGCTTACCGGATACCTGTCCGCCTTTCTCCCTTCGGGAAGCGT
GGCGCTTTCTCATAGCTCACGCTGTAGGTATCTCAGTTCGGTGTAGGTCGTTCGCTCCAAGCTGGGCTGT
GTGCACGAACCCCCCGTTCAGCCCGACCGCTGCGCCTTATCCGGTAACTATCGTCTTGAGTCCAACCCGG
TAAGACACGACTTATCGCCACTGGCAGCAGCCACTGGTAACAGGATTAGCAGAGCGAGGTATGTAGGCGG
TGCTACAGAGTTCTTGAAGTGGTGGCCTAACTACGGCTACACTAGAAGAACAGTATTTGGTATCTGCGCT
CTGCTGAAGCCAGTTACCTTCGGAAAAAGAGTTGGTAGCTCTTGATCCGGCAAACAAACCACCGCTGGTA
GCGGTGGTTTTTTTGTTTGCAAGCAGCAGATTACGCGCAGAAAAAAAGGATCTCAAGAAGATCCTTTGAT
CTTTTCTACGGGGTCTGACGCTCAGTGGAACGAAAACTCACGTTAAGGGATTTTGGTCATGAGGCGCACA
CCGTGGAAACGGATGAAGGCACGAACCCAGTTGACATAAGCCTGTTCGGTTCGTAAACTGTAATGCAAGT
AGCGTATGCGCTCACGCAACTGGTCCAGAACCTTGACCGAACGCAGCGGTGGTAACGGCGCAGTGGCGGT
TTTCATGGCTTGTTATGACTGTTTTTTTGTACAGTCTATGCCTCGGGCATCCAAGCAGCAAGCGCGTTAC
GCCGTGGGTCGATGTTTGATGTTATGGAGCAGCAACGATGTTACGCAGCAGCAACGATGTTACGCAGCAG
GGCAGTCGCCCTAAAACAAAGTTAGGTGGCTCAAGTATGGGCATCATTCGCACATGTAGGCTCGGCCCTG
ACCAAGTCAAATCCATGCGGGCTGCTCTTGATCTTTTCGGTCGTGAGTTCGG
