>Addgene plasmid #54461 | LI C-D 1-10GFP | addgene partial sequence | sequence record 99620 | M13-F20 5'-TGTAAAACGACGGCCAGT-3'
CGTTAGGGTCCTTGGAGAGCACAGTCTGTGTAGAGAGGTAGTGGTTGTCAGGGAGGAGGACAGGTCCGTC
ACCGATAGGGGTGTTCTGCTGGTAATGGTCGGCGAGCTGAACAGAACCGTCCTCGACGTTGTGCCTAACA
GTGAAGTTGGCCTTGATTCCGTTCTTCTGCTTGTCAGCTGTGATGTACACGTTATGGGAGTTGAAGTTGT
ATTCGAGCTTGTGACCGAGGATGTTACCGTCCTCCTTGAAGTCGGTTCCCTTGAGTTCGATACGGTTCAC
GAGAGTGTCACCCTCGAACTTCACGACGGCCCTTGTCTTGTACTTTCCGTCGTCCTTGAAAGAGATTGTA
CGTTCCTGGACGTAGCCCTCAGGCATAGCACTCTTGAAGAAGTCATGCTGCTTCATGTGGTCAGGGTAAC
GAGAGAAGCACTGAACACCGTAGGTGAGGGTAGTAACGAGAGTAGGCCAAGGCACAGGGAGCTTGCCTGT
GGTGCAGATGAACTTGAGTGTGAGCTTTCCGATGGTAGCGTCGCCTTCTCCCTCTCCCCTGACGGAGAAC
TTATGACCGTTAACGTCGCCGTCGAGTTCCACGAGGATAGGCACAACACCAGTGAAGAGTTCTTCGCCCT
TAGACACCATGGTGTGAGACCATCGAATGCATCTAGATATCGGATCCCGGGCCCGTCGACTGCAGAGGCC
TGCATGCAAGCTTGGCGTAATCATGGTCATAGCTGTTTCCTGTGTGAAATTGTTATCCGCTCACAATTCC
ACACAACATACGAGCCGGAAGCATAAAGTGTAAAGCCTGGGGTGCCTAATGAGTGAGCTAACTCACATTA
ATTGCGTTGCGCTCACTGCCCGCTTTCCAGTCGGGAAACCTGTCGTGCCAGCTGCATTAATGAATCGGCC
AA
