>Addgene plasmid #54461 | LI C-D 1-10GFP | addgene partial sequence | sequence record 99621 | M13-Rev 5'-CAGGAAACAGCTATGACC-3'
GCCATTCAGGCTGCGCAACTGTTGGGAAGGGCGATCGGTGCGGGCCTCTTCGCTATTACGCCAGCTGGCG
AAAGGGGGATGTGCTGCAAGGCGATTAAGTTGGGTAACGCCAGGGTTTTCCCAGTCACGACGTTGTAAAA
CGACGGCCAGTGAATTCGAGCTCGGTACCTCGTAGGTCTCTCCTTTCACTTTTCGTTAGGGTCCTTGGAG
AGCACAGTCTGTGTAGAGAGGTAGTGGTTGTCAGGGAGGAGGACAGGTCCGTCACCGATAGGGGTGTTCT
GCTGGTAATGGTCGGCGAGCTGAACAGAACCGTCCTCGACGTTGTGCCTAACAGTGAAGTTGGCCTTGAT
TCCGTTCTTCTGCTTGTCAGCTGTGATGTACACGTTATGGGAGTTGAAGTTGTATTCGAGCTTGTGACCG
AGGATGTTACCGTCCTCCTTGAAGTCGGTTCCCTTGAGTTCGATACGGTTCACGAGAGTGTCACCCTCGA
ACTTCACGACGGCCCTTGTCTTGTACTTTCCGTCGTCCTTGAAAGAGATTGTACGTTCCTGGACGTAGCC
CTCAGGCATAGCACTCTTGAAGAAGTCATGCTGCTTCATGTGGTCAGGGTAACGAGAGAAGCACTGAACA
CCGTAGGTGAGGGTAGTAACGAGAGTAGGCCAAGGCACAGGGAGCTTGCCTGTGGTGCAGATGAACTTGA
GTGTGAGCTTTCCGATGGTAGCGTCGCCTTCTCCCTCTCCCCTGACGGAGAACTTATGACCGTTAACGTC
GCCGTCGAGTTCCACGAGGATAGGCACAACACCAGTGAAGAGTTCTTCGCCCTTAGACACCATGGTGTGA
GACCATCGAATGCATCTAGATATCGGATCCCGGGCCCGTCGACTGCAGAGGCC
